Addgene plasmid #52059: pCMV-myc3-Mdm2 p60
Purpose: expression of truncated Mdm2 in mammalian cells
Depositing lab: Tyler Jacks & Trudy Oliver. Depositing organization: Massachusetts Institute of Technology. Publication: Caspase-2-mediated cleavage of Mdm2 creates a p53-induced positive feedback loop. Oliver TG, Meylan E, Chang GP, Xue W, Burke JR, Humpton TJ, Hubbard D, Bhutkar A, Jacks T. Mol Cell. 2011 Jul 8;43(1):57-71. doi: 10.1016/j.molcel.2011.06.012. PubMed 21726810.
Backbone
  Vector backbone: pCMV
  Backbone manufacturer: Clontech
  Backbone size w/o insert (bp): 3800
  Vector type: Mammalian Expression
  Selectable markers: Neomycin (select with G418) ; G418
Growth in bacteria
  Bacterial resistance: Ampicillin, 100 μg/mL
  Growth temperature: 37°C
  Growth strain: DH5alpha
  Copy number: Unknown
Gene/Insert
  Gene/Insert name: Mdm2 p60 (truncated) (alt name: MDM2 oncogene, E3 ubiquitin protein ligase)
  Species: H. sapiens (human)
  Insert size (bp): 1100
  Mutation: p60 (truncated at D367, DVDP motif)
  Entrez Gene: MDM2 (a.k.a. ACTFS, HDMX, LSKB, hdm2)
  Promoter: CMV
  Tag / fusion protein: myc3 (N terminal on backbone)
  Cloning method: Restriction Enzyme; 5′ cloning site BamHI (not destroyed); 3′ cloning site BamHI (not destroyed)
  Sequencing primers: 5′ Bglob-intron-F
Terms and licenses: Academic/Nonprofit Terms; Industry Terms: Not Available to Industry
Depositor comments: Original plasmid from Y. Xiong, Addgene plasmid #20935.
How to cite: pCMV-myc3-Mdm2 p60 was a gift from Tyler Jacks & Trudy Oliver (Addgene plasmid # 52059 ; http://n2t.net/addgene:52059 ; RRID:Addgene_52059)
