[The description below was written by a language model from this plasmid's Addgene catalogue record.]
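Description:
pCMV-myc3-Mdm2 p60 is a mammalian expression plasmid built on a Clontech pCMV backbone of about 3.8 kb. It is propagated in E. coli under ampicillin selection, and the record lists neomycin resistance (G418) as the marker for selecting transfected mammalian cells. The copy number is recorded as unknown. No feature table is supplied, so the origin of replication, polyadenylation signal and other backbone elements are not documented here. The suggested sequencing primer anneals in a beta-globin intron, which implies that such an intron lies upstream of the cloning site.

The payload is an insert of roughly 1.1 kb encoding a truncated form of human MDM2, the E3 ubiquitin ligase best known as a negative regulator of p53. The coding sequence ends at aspartate 367, within a DVDP motif, which gives the fragment called p60. Transcription is driven by the CMV promoter, a strong constitutive promoter in most mammalian cell types. A triple myc epitope tag encoded by the backbone is fused to the N terminus, so the protein can be detected or immunoprecipitated with anti-myc antibodies. The insert was cloned into a BamHI site that remains intact at both ends. With the same enzyme on both sides, orientation is not enforced by the cloning strategy.

The stated purpose is expression of truncated Mdm2 in mammalian cells. The associated publication concerns caspase-2-mediated cleavage of Mdm2 and a p53-induced positive feedback loop, so the construct evidently serves to mimic that cleavage product and study its behaviour separately from full-length Mdm2. The depositors note that it derives from an earlier deposited myc3-tagged plasmid from another laboratory.
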