>Addgene plasmid #52059 | pCMV-myc3-Mdm2 p60 | addgene partial sequence | sequence record 81178 | hMdm2-F 5'-AGCTGACTATTGGAAATGCACT-3'
GAAATGAATCCCCCCCTTCCATCACATTGCAACAGATGTTGGGCCCTTCGTGAGAATTGGCTTCCTGAAG
ATAAAGGGAAAGATAAAGGGGAAATCTCTGAGAAAGCCAAACTGGAAAACTCAACACAAGCTGAAGAGGG
CTTTGATGTTCCTGATTAGTAGGATCCGTCGAGGAATTCACTCCTCAGGTGCAGGCTGCCTATCAGAAGG
TGGTGGCTGGTGTGGCCAATGCCCTGGCTCACAAATACCACTGAGATCTTTTTCCCTCTGCCAAAAATTA
TGGGGACATCATGAAGCCCCTTGAGCATCTGACTTCTGGCTAATAAAGGAAATTTATTTTCATTGCAATA
GTGTGTTGGAATTTTTTGTGTCTCTCACTCGGAAGGACATATGGGAGGGCAAATCATTTAAAACATCAGA
ATGAGTATTTGGTTTAGAGTTTGGCAACATATGCCCATATGCTGGCTGCCATGAACAAAGGTTGGCTATA
AAGAGGTCATCAGTATATGAAACAGCCCCCTGCTGTCCATTCCTTATTCCATAGAAAAGCCTTGACTTGA
GGTTAGATTTTTTTTATATTTTGTTTTGTGTTATTTTTTTCTTTAACATCCCTAAAATTTTCCTTACATG
TTTTACTAGCCAGATTTTTCCTCCTCTCCTGACTACTCCCAGTCATAGCTGTCCCTCTTCTCTTATGGAG
ATCCCTCGACGGATCGGCCGCAATTCGTAATCATGTCATAGCTGTTTCCTGTGTGAAATTGTTATCCGCT
CACAATTCCACACAACATACGAGCCGGAAGCATAAAGTGTAAAGCCTGGGGTGCCTAATGAGTGAGCTAA
CTCACATTAATTGCGTTGCGCTCACTGCCCGCTTTCCAGTCGGGAAACCTGTCGTGCCAGCTGCATTAAT
GAATCGGCCAACGCGCGGGGAGAGGCGGTTTGCGTATTGGGCGCTCTTCCGCTTCCTCGCTCACTGACTC
GCTGCGCTCGGTCGTTCGGCTGCGGCGAGCGGTATCAGCTCACTCAAAGGCGGTAATACGGTTATCCACA
GAATCAGGGGATAACGCAGGAAAGAACATGTGAGCA
