>Addgene plasmid #52059 | pCMV-myc3-Mdm2 p60 | addgene partial sequence | sequence record 81191 | CMV-F 5'-CGCAAATGGGCGGTAGGCGTG-3'
CTATATAAGCAGAGCTCGTTTAGTGAACCGTCAGATCGCCTGGAGACGCCATCCACGCTGTTTTGACCTC
CATAGAAGACACCGGGACCGATCCAGCCTCCGGTCGACCGATCCTGAGAACTTCAGGGTGAGTTTGGGGA
CCCTTGATTGTTCTTTCTTTTTCGCTATTGTAAAATTCATGTTATATGGAGGGGGCAAAGTTTTCAGGGT
GTTGTTTAGAATGGGAAGATGTCCCTTGTATCACCATGGACCCTCATGATAATTTTGTTTCTTTCACTTT
CTACTCTGTTGACAACCATTGTCTCCTCTTATTTTCTTTTCATTTTCTGTAACTTTTTCGTTAAACTTTA
GCTTGCATTTGTAACGAATTTTTAAATTCACTTTTGTTTATTTGTCAGATTGTAAGTACTTTCTCTAATC
ACTTTTTTTTCAAGGCAATCAGGGTATATTATATTGTACTTCAGCACAGTTTTAGAGAACAATTGTTACA
ATTAAATGATAAGGTAGAATATTTCTGCATATAAATTCTGGCTGGCGTGGAAATATTCTTATTGGTAGAA
ACAACTACACCCTGGTCATCATCCTGCCTTTCTCTTTATGGTTACAATGATATACACTGTTTGAGATGAG
GATAAAATACTCTGAGTCCAAACCGGGCCCCTCTGCTAACCATGTTCATGCCTTCTTCTCTTTCCTACAG
CTCCTGGGCAACGTGCTGGTTGTTGTGCTGTCTCATCATTTTGGCAAAGAATTCCTCGACGGATCGATGG
AGCAAAAGTTAATCTCAGAGGAAGATCTGGAATTAGAACAGAAACTCATAAGCGAAGAGGACTTA
