>Addgene plasmid #52059 | pCMV-myc3-Mdm2 p60 | addgene partial sequence | sequence record 81569 | pRRL-Fwd 5'-gctaaccatgttcatgccttc-3'
CTCCTGGGCAACGTGCTGGTTGTTGTGCTGTCTCATCATTTTGGCAAAGAATTCCTCGACGGATCGATGG
AGCAAAAGTTAATCTCAGAGGAAGATCTGGAATTAGAACAGAAACTCATAAGCGAAGAGGACTTAGAGCT
GGAGCAGAAGTTGATTAGTGAGGAGGATTTGGGCGCCGGATCCGTGTCTAGAGAATTCACCATGGTGAGG
AGCAGGCAAATGTGCAATACCAACATGTCTGTACCTACTGATGGTGCTGTAACCACCTCACAGATTCCAG
CTTCGGAACAAGAGACCCTGGTTAGACCAAAGCCATTGCTTTTGAAGTTATTAAAGTCTGTTGGTGCACA
AAAAGACACTTATACTATGAAAGAGGTTCTTTTTTATCTTGGCCAGTATATTATGACTAAACGATTATAT
GATGAGAAGCAACAACATATTGTATATTGTTCAAATGATCTTCTAGGAGATTTGTTTGGCGTGCCAAGCT
TCTCTGTGAAAGAGCACAGGAAAATATATACCATGATCTACAGGAACTTGGTAGTAGTCAATCAGCAGGA
ATCATCGGACTCAGGTACATCTGTGAGTGAGAACAGGTGTCACCTTGAAGGTGGGAGTGATCAAAAGGAC
CTTGTACAAGAGCTTCAGGAAGAGAAACCTTCATCTTCACATTTGGTTTCTAGACCATCTACCTCATCTA
GAAGGAGAGCAATTAGTGAGACAGAAGAAAATTCAGATGAATTATCTGGTGAACGACAAAGAAAACGCCA
CAAATCTGATAGTATTTCCCTTTCCTTTGATGAAAGCCTGGCTCTGTGTGTAATAAGGGAGATATGTTGT
GAAAGAAGCAGTAGCAGTGAATCTACAGGGACGCCATCGAATCCGGATCTTGATGCTGGTGTAAGTGAAC
ATTCAGGTGATTGGTTGGATCAGGATTCAGTTTCAGATCAGTTTAGTGTAGAATTTGAAGTTGAATCTCT
CGACTCAGAAGATTATAGCCTTAGTGAAGAAGGACAAGAACTCTCAGATGAAGATGATGAGGTATATCAA
GTTACTGTGTATCAGGCAGGGGAGAGTGATACAGATTCATTTGAAGAAGA
